Addgene plasmid #58702: pGEX mSmo-Cterm
Purpose: used for anti-mouse Smoothened antibody production (for injection into animals)
Depositing lab: Matthew Scott. Depositing organization: Stanford University. Publication: Patched1 regulates hedgehog signaling at the primary cilium. Rohatgi R, Milenkovic L, Scott MP. Science. 2007 Jul 20;317(5836):372-6. 10.1126/science.1139740 PubMed 17641202.
Backbone
  Vector backbone: pGEX
  Backbone manufacturer: Amersham
  Vector type: Bacterial Expression
Growth in bacteria
  Bacterial resistance: Ampicillin, 100 μg/mL
  Growth temperature: 37°C
  Growth strain: DH5alpha
  Copy number: Unknown
Gene/Insert
  Gene/Insert name: Smo (alt name: Smoothened)
  Species: M. musculus (mouse)
  Mutation: contains C terminus (aa 543-793)
  Entrez Gene: Smo (a.k.a. E130215L21Rik, Smoh, bnb, smoothened)
  Promoter: tac
  Tag / fusion protein: GST (N terminal on backbone)
  Cloning method: Restriction Enzyme; 5′ cloning site unknown (unknown if destroyed); 3′ cloning site unknown (unknown if destroyed)
  Sequencing primers: 5′ pGEX5'; 3′ pGEX3'
Terms and licenses: Academic/Nonprofit Terms; Industry Terms: Not Available to Industry
Depositor comments: See antibody production protocol in supplemental documents.
How to cite: pGEX mSmo-Cterm was a gift from Matthew Scott (Addgene plasmid # 58702 ; http://n2t.net/addgene:58702 ; RRID:Addgene_58702)
