[The description below was written by a language model from this plasmid's Addgene catalogue record.]
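Description:
pGEX mSmo-Cterm is a bacterial expression plasmid built on the commercial pGEX backbone, designed to produce a fragment of mouse Smoothened (Smo) as a glutathione S-transferase fusion protein in E. coli. It is selected with ampicillin. The record lists the copy number as unknown and includes no feature table, so the origin of replication and other backbone elements are not documented here. The specific pGEX variant and the restriction sites used for cloning are also not stated.

The insert encodes only the C-terminal portion of mouse Smo, amino acids 543–793, rather than the full-length protein. Smoothened is the seven-pass transmembrane signal transducer of the Hedgehog pathway. Expressing a fragment from its C-terminal end, rather than the whole membrane protein, is a common way to obtain an antigen that can be produced in bacteria. The fragment is fused downstream of the backbone-encoded N-terminal GST tag, and transcription is driven by the tac promoter, a strong hybrid trp/lac promoter that is typically induced with IPTG. The GST moiety allows affinity purification of the fusion protein on glutathione resin.

According to the record, the plasmid's purpose is antigen production: the purified GST–Smo C-terminal fusion is injected into animals to raise antibodies against mouse Smoothened. The construct is associated with work on how Patched1 regulates Hedgehog signaling at the primary cilium, where such antibodies would be used to detect endogenous Smo protein.
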