>Addgene plasmid #58702 | pGEX mSmo-Cterm | addgene partial sequence | sequence record 91946 | pGEX5 5'-GGGCTGGCAAGCCACGTTTGGTG-3'
ATCGGATCTGGTTCCGCGTGGATCCCCGGAATTCGGCCGGCCAATGAAGGCCACCCTGCTCATCTGGAGG
CGCACCTGGTGCAGGTTGACTGGGCACAGTGATGATGAGCCCAAGAGAATCAAGAAGAGCAAGATGATCG
CCAAGGCCTTCTCTAAGCGGCGTGAGCTGCTGCAGAACCCGGGCCAGGAGCTCTCCTTCAGCATGCACAC
TGTCTCCCATGATGGACCTGTTGCGGGTTTGGCTTTTGACCTCAATGAACCCTCAGCTGACGTCTCCTCT
GCCTGGGCTCAGCATGTCACCAAGATGGTGGCTCGGAGAGGAGCCATATTGCCCCAGGATGTGTCCGTTA
CCCCTGTGGCAACTCCAGTGCCACCAGAAGAACAAGCCAACATGTGGCTGGTTGAGGCAGAGATCTCCCC
AGAGTTAGAGAAGCGTTTGGGCCGGAAGAAAAAGCGGAGGAAGAGGAAGAAGGAGGTGTGCCCCTTGGGG
CCAGCCCCTGAGCTTCACCACTCTGCCCCTGTTCCTGCCACCAGTGCAGTTCCTCGGCTGCCTCAGCTGC
CTCGGCAGAAGTGCCTGGTAGCTGCAAACGCCTGGGGAACAGGGGAGTCCTGCCGACAGGGAGCCTGGAC
TCTAGTCTCCAACCCCTTCTGCCCAGAGCCTAGTCCCCATCAAGATCCATTTCTCCCTGGTGCCTCAGCC
CCCCGGGTCTGGGCTCAGGGCCGCCTCCAGGGGCTGGGATCCATTCATTCCCGCACTAACCTAATGGAGG
CTGAGATCTTGGATGCAGACTCGGACTTCTGAGGCGCGCCACTCGAGCGGCCGCATCGTGACTGACTGAC
GATCTGCCTCGCGCGTTTCGGTGATGACGGTGAAAACCTCTGACACATGCAGCTCCCGGAGACGGTCACA
GCTTGTCTGTAAGCGGATG
