>Addgene plasmid #58702 | pGEX mSmo-Cterm | addgene partial sequence | sequence record 92137 | pGEX3 5'-CCGGGAGCTGCATGTGTCAGAGG-3'
AACGCGCGAGGCAGATCGTCAGTCAGTCACGATGCGGCCGCTCGAGTGGCGCGCCTCAGAAGTCCGAGTC
TGCATCCAAGATCTCAGCCTCCATTAGGTTAGTGCGGGAATGAATGGATCCCAGCCCCTGGAGGCGGCCC
TGAGCCCAGACCCGGGGGGCTGAGGCACCAGGGAGAAATGGATCTTGATGGGGACTAGGCTCTGGGCAGA
AGGGGTTGGAGACTAGAGTCCAGGCTCCCTGTCGGCAGGACTCCCCTGTTCCCCAGGCGTTTGCAGCTAC
CAGGCACTTCTGCCGAGGCAGCTGAGGCAGCCGAGGAACTGCACTGGTGGCAGGAACAGGGGCAGAGTGG
TGAAGCTCAGGGGCTGGCCCCAAGGGGCACACCTCCTTCTTCCTCTTCCTCCGCTTTTTCTTCCGGCCCA
AACGCTTCTCTAACTCTGGGGAGATCTCTGCCTCAACCAGCCACATGTTGGCTTGTTCTTCTGGTGGCAC
TGGAGTTGCCACAGGGGTAACGGACACATCCTGGGGCAATATGGCTCCTCTCCGAGCCACCATCTTGGTG
ACATGCTGAGCCCAGGCAGAGGAGACGTCAGCTGAGGGTTCATTGAGGTCAAAAGCCAAACCCGCAACAG
GTCCATCATGGGAGACAGTGTGCATGCTGAAGGAGAGCTCCTGGCCCGGGTTCTGCAGCAGCTCACGCCG
CTTAGAGAAGGCCTTGGCGATCATCTTGCTCTTCTTGATTCTCTTGGGCTCATCATCACTGTGCCCAGTC
AACCTGCACCA
